Addgene plasmid #191999: pLenti_CMVTRE3G_LYSET-Isoform2_Flag
Purpose: Lentiviral vector to generate flag-tagged LYSET(TMEM251)-isoform2 stable expressing cell line under CMVTRE3G promoter
Depositing lab: Jan Carette. Depositing organization: Stanford University. Publication: The human disease gene LYSET is essential for lysosomal enzyme transport and viral infection. Richards CM, Jabs S, Qiao W, Varanese LD, Schweizer M, Mosen PR, Riley NM, Klussendorf M, Zengel JR, Flynn RA, Rustagi A, Widen JC, Peters CE, Ooi YS, Xie X, Shi PY, Bartenschlager R, Puschnik AS, Bogyo M, Bertozzi CR, Blish CA, Winter D, Nagamine CM, Braulke T, Carette JE. Science. 2022 Sep 8:eabn5648. doi: 10.1126/science.abn5648. PubMed 36074821.
Backbone
  Vector backbone: pLenti CMVTRE3G Puro DEST (w811-1)
  Backbone manufacturer: addgene #27565
  Vector type: Mammalian Expression, Lentiviral
  Selectable markers: Puromycin
Growth in bacteria
  Bacterial resistance: Ampicillin, 100 μg/mL
  Growth temperature: 30°C
  Growth strain: NEB Stable
  Copy number: Unknown
Gene/Insert
  Gene/Insert name: LYSET-Isoform2
  Species: H. sapiens (human)
  Entrez Gene: LYSET (a.k.a. C14orf109, DMAN, GCAF, TMEM251)
  Promoter: CMVTRE3G
  Tag / fusion protein: Flag (C terminal on insert)
  Cloning method: Gibson Cloning
  Sequencing primers: 5′ GAACCGTCAGATCGCCTGG; 3′ CATTAAAGCAGCGTATCCACATAGC
Terms and licenses: Academic/Nonprofit Terms; Industry Terms: Not Available to Industry
How to cite: pLenti_CMVTRE3G_LYSET-Isoform2_Flag was a gift from Jan Carette (Addgene plasmid # 191999 ; http://n2t.net/addgene:191999 ; RRID:Addgene_191999)
