[The description below was written by a language model from this plasmid's Addgene catalogue record and pLannotate feature annotations shown in this document.]
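Description:
pLenti_CMVTRE3G_LYSET-Isoform2_Flag is an 8,155 nt third-generation-style HIV-1 lentiviral transfer plasmid built on the pLenti CMVTRE3G Puro DEST backbone. It is intended for making mammalian cell lines that stably carry an inducible, Flag-tagged copy of human LYSET (TMEM251) isoform 2. In bacteria it replicates from a high-copy ColE1/pUC origin and is selected with ampicillin through the bla gene. An f1 origin, lac promoter/operator remnants, and T3 and T7 promoters are leftovers from the cloning backbone. The viral portion starts with an RSV promoter driving a truncated 5' LTR, which makes genomic RNA production Tat-independent. This is followed by the Ψ packaging signal with a gag fragment, the Rev response element for nuclear export of the unspliced genome, and the cPPT/CTS that aids nuclear import in target cells. A second truncated LTR with a downstream SV40 polyadenylation signal closes the proviral unit, and an SV40 origin lies outside it.

The payload sits between the cPPT and the 3' LTR. A TRE3G tetracycline-responsive promoter, which is active only when a Tet-On 3G transactivator and doxycycline are present, drives the LYSET isoform 2 coding sequence, which was inserted by Gibson cloning. The annotation software matched this ORF to a chicken TMEM251 homologue, but the catalogue entry gives the species as human. A short C-terminal Flag epitope follows directly (annotated as a fragment of 3xFLAG), and then a WPRE that enhances transcript stability and expression. A separate mouse PGK promoter drives puromycin N-acetyltransferase for selection of transduced cells. The transactivator is not encoded on this plasmid and must be supplied separately. The construct suits regulated expression or complementation of LYSET in studies of lysosomal enzyme trafficking and viral infection.
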