Features (pLannotate 1.2.2; 28 found; start..end, strand, type, name):
      1..589     +  rep_origin     ori: high-copy-number ColE1/pMB1/pBR322/pUC origin of replication
    772..864     +  CDS            lacI (fragment): lac repressor; lacI; The lac repressor binds to the lac operator to inhibit transcription in E. coli. This inhibition can be relieved by adding lactose or isopropyl-β-D-thiogalactopyranoside (IPTG).
    877..898     +  protein_bind   CAP binding site: CAP binding activates transcription in the presence of cAMP. E. coli catabolite activator protein
    913..943     +  promoter       lac promoter: promoter for the E. coli lac operon
    951..967     +  protein_bind   lac operator: The lac repressor binds to the lac operator to inhibit transcription in E. coli. This inhibition can be relieved by adding lactose or isopropyl-β-D-thiogalactopyranoside (IPTG). lac repressor encoded by lacI
   1012..1030    +  promoter       T3 promoter: promoter for bacteriophage T3 RNA polymerase
   1058..1284    +  promoter       RSV promoter: Rous sarcoma virus enhancer/promoter
   1285..1465    +  LTR            5' LTR (truncated): truncated 5' long terminal repeat (LTR) from HIV-1
   1512..1637    +  misc_feature   HIV-1 Ψ: packaging signal of human immunodeficiency virus type 1
   1621..1984    +  CDS            HIV-1 gag (fragment): gag protein from human immunodeficiency virus 1; gag
   2130..2363    +  misc_feature   RRE: The Rev response element (RRE) of HIV-1 allows for Rev-dependent mRNA export from the nucleus to the cytoplasm.
   2740..2840    +  CDS            Rev (fragment): human immunodeficiency virus 1 (HIV-1) Rev protein; rev; enhances nuclear export of unspliced and incompletely spliced viral mRNAs
   2859..2976    +  misc_feature   cPPT/CTS: central polypurine tract and central termination sequence of HIV-1
   3006..3381    +  promoter       TRE3G promoter: 3rd-generation Tet-responsive promoter that can be activated by binding of Tet-On® 3G
   3426..3818    +  CDS            TMEM251: TM251_CHICK - Experimental evidence at transcript level: Swiss-Prot protein existence level 2. From Gallus gallus (Chicken).
   3819..3842    +  CDS            3xFLAG (fragment): three tandem FLAG® epitope tags
   3872..4460    +  misc_feature   WPRE: woodchuck hepatitis virus posttranscriptional regulatory element
   4474..4973    +  promoter       PGK promoter: mouse phosphoglycerate kinase 1 promoter
   4994..5593    +  CDS            PuroR: puromycin N-acetyltransferase; pac from Streptomyces alboniger; confers resistance to puromycin
   5661..5798    +  CDS            nef (fragment): NEF_HV1LA - Experimental evidence at protein level: Swiss-Prot protein existence level 1. Extracellular Nef protein targets CD4(+) T-lymphocytes for apoptosis by interacting with CXCR4 surface receptors. From Human immunodeficiency virus type 1 group M subtype B (isolate Lai) (HIV-1).
   5784..5964    +  LTR            5' LTR (truncated): truncated 5' long terminal repeat (LTR) from HIV-1
   6036..6157    +  polyA_signal   SV40 poly(A) signal: SV40 polyadenylation signal
   6197..6332    +  rep_origin     SV40 ori: SV40 origin of replication
   6353..6371    -  promoter       T7 promoter: promoter for bacteriophage T7 RNA polymerase
   6379..6534    +  CDS            lacZα (fragment): LacZα fragment of β-galactosidase; lacZ fragment
   6539..6967    +  rep_origin     f1 ori (sequence partly withheld): f1 bacteriophage origin of replication; arrow indicates direction of (+) strand synthesis
   7020..7124    +  promoter       AmpR promoter: bla
   7125..7985    +  CDS            AmpR: β-lactamase; bla; confers resistance to ampicillin, carbenicillin, and related antibiotics
>Addgene plasmid #191999 | pLenti_CMVTRE3G_LYSET-Isoform2_Flag | addgene full sequence | sequence record 376137 | Addgene NGS Result
TTGAGATCCTTTTTTTCTGCGCGTAATCTGCTGCTTGCAAACAAAAAAACCACCGCTACCAGCGGTGGTT
TGTTTGCCGGATCAAGAGCTACCAACTCTTTTTCCGAAGGTAACTGGCTTCAGCAGAGCGCAGATACCAA
ATACTGTTCTTCTAGTGTAGCCGTAGTTAGGCCACCACTTCAAGAACTCTGTAGCACCGCCTACATACCT
CGCTCTGCTAATCCTGTTACCAGTGGCTGCTGCCAGTGGCGATAAGTCGTGTCTTACCGGGTTGGACTCA
AGACGATAGTTACCGGATAAGGCGCAGCGGTCGGGCTGAACGGGGGGTTCGTGCACACAGCCCAGCTTGG
AGCGAACGACCTACACCGAACTGAGATACCTACAGCGTGAGCTATGAGAAAGCGCCACGCTTCCCGAAGG
GAGAAAGGCGGACAGGTATCCGGTAAGCGGCAGGGTCGGAACAGGAGAGCGCACGAGGGAGCTTCCAGGG
GGAAACGCCTGGTATCTTTATAGTCCTGTCGGGTTTCGCCACCTCTGACTTGAGCGTCGATTTTTGTGAT
GCTCGTCAGGGGGGCGGAGCCTATGGAAAAACGCCAGCAACGCGGCCTTTTTACGGTTCCTGGCCTTTTG
CTGGCCTTTTGCTCACATGTTCTTTCCTGCGTTATCCCCTGATTCTGTGGATAACCGTATTACCGCCTTT
GAGTGAGCTGATACCGCTCGCCGCAGCCGAACGACCGAGCGCAGCGAGTCAGTGAGCGAGGAAGCGGAAG
AGCGCCCAATACGCAAACCGCCTCTCCCCGCGCGTTGGCCGATTCATTAATGCAGCTGGCACGACAGGTT
TCCCGACTGGAAAGCGGGCAGTGAGCGCAACGCAATTAATGTGAGTTAGCTCACTCATTAGGCACCCCAG
GCTTTACACTTTATGCTTCCGGCTCGTATGTTGTGTGGAATTGTGAGCGGATAACAATTTCACACAGGAA
ACAGCTATGACCATGATTACGCCAAGCGCGCAATTAACCCTCACTAAAGGGAACAAAAGCTGGAGCTGCA
AGCTTAATGTAGTCTTATGCAATACTCTTGTAGTCTTGCAACATGGTAACGATGAGTTAGCAACATGCCT
TACAAGGAGAGAAAAAGCACCGTGCATGCCGATTGGTGGAAGTAAGGTGGTACGATCGTGCCTTATTAGG
AAGGCAACAGACGGGTCTGACATGGATTGGACGAACCACTGAATTGCCGCATTGCAGAGATATTGTATTT
AAGTGCCTAGCTCGATACATAAACGGGTCTCTCTGGTTAGACCAGATCTGAGCCTGGGAGCTCTCTGGCT
AACTAGGGAACCCACTGCTTAAGCCTCAATAAAGCTTGCCTTGAGTGCTTCAAGTAGTGTGTGCCCGTCT
GTTGTGTGACTCTGGTAACTAGAGATCCCTCAGACCCTTTTAGTCAGTGTGGAAAATCTCTAGCAGTGGC
GCCCGAACAGGGACTTGAAAGCGAAAGGGAAACCAGAGGAGCTCTCTCGACGCAGGACTCGGCTTGCTGA
AGCGCGCACGGCAAGAGGCGAGGGGCGGCGACTGGTGAGTACGCCAAAAATTTTGACTAGCGGAGGCTAG
AAGGAGAGAGATGGGTGCGAGAGCGTCAGTATTAAGCGGGGGAGAATTAGATCGCGATGGGAAAAAATTC
GGTTAAGGCCAGGGGGAAAGAAAAAATATAAATTAAAACATATAGTATGGGCAAGCAGGGAGCTAGAACG
ATTCGCAGTTAATCCTGGCCTGTTAGAAACATCAGAAGGCTGTAGACAAATACTGGGACAGCTACAACCA
TCCCTTCAGACAGGATCAGAAGAACTTAGATCATTATATAATACAGTAGCAACCCTCTATTGTGTGCATC
AAAGGATAGAGATAAAAGACACCAAGGAAGCTTTAGACAAGATAGAGGAAGAGCAAAACAAAAGTAAGAC
CACCGCACAGCAAGCGGCCGCTGATCTTCAGACCTGGAGGAGGAGATATGAGGGACAATTGGAGAAGTGA
ATTATATAAATATAAAGTAGTAAAAATTGAACCATTAGGAGTAGCACCCACCAAGGCAAAGAGAAGAGTG
GTGCAGAGAGAAAAAAGAGCAGTGGGAATAGGAGCTTTGTTCCTTGGGTTCTTGGGAGCAGCAGGAAGCA
CTATGGGCGCAGCGTCAATGACGCTGACGGTACAGGCCAGACAATTATTGTCTGGTATAGTGCAGCAGCA
GAACAATTTGCTGAGGGCTATTGAGGCGCAACAGCATCTGTTGCAACTCACAGTCTGGGGCATCAAGCAG
CTCCAGGCAAGAATCCTGGCTGTGGAAAGATACCTAAAGGATCAACAGCTCCTGGGGATTTGGGGTTGCT
CTGGAAAACTCATTTGCACCACTGCTGTGCCTTGGAATGCTAGTTGGAGTAATAAATCTCTGGAACAGAT
TTGGAATCACACGACCTGGATGGAGTGGGACAGAGAAATTAACAATTACACAAGCTTAATACACTCCTTA
ATTGAAGAATCGCAAAACCAGCAAGAAAAGAATGAACAAGAATTATTGGAATTAGATAAATGGGCAAGTT
TGTGGAATTGGTTTAACATAACAAATTGGCTGTGGTATATAAAATTATTCATAATGATAGTAGGAGGCTT
GGTAGGTTTAAGAATAGTTTTTGCTGTACTTTCTATAGTGAATAGAGTTAGGCAGGGATATTCACCATTA
TCGTTTCAGACCCACCTCCCAACCCCGAGGGGACCCGACAGGCCCGAAGGAATAGAAGAAGAAGGTGGAG
AGAGAGACAGAGACAGATCCATTCGATTAGTGAACGGATCTCGACGGTATCGGTTAACTTTTAAAAGAAA
AGGGGGGATTGGGGGGTACAGTGCAGGGGAAAGAATAGTAGACATAATAGCAACAGACATACAAACTAAA
GAATTACAAAAACAAATTACAAAAATTCAAAATTTTATCGATCACGAGACTAGCCTCGAGTTGGCTTTAC
TCCCTATCAGTGATAGAGAACGTATGAAGAGTTTACTCCCTATCAGTGATAGAGAACGTATGCAGACTTT
ACTCCCTATCAGTGATAGAGAACGTATAAGGAGTTTACTCCCTATCAGTGATAGAGAACGTATGACCAGT
TTACTCCCTATCAGTGATAGAGAACGTATCTACAGTTTACTCCCTATCAGTGATAGAGAACGTATATCCA
GTTTACTCCCTATCAGTGATAGAGAACGTATAAGCTTTAGGCGTGTACGGTGGGCGCCTATAAAAGCAGA
GCTCGTTTAGTGAACCGTCAGATCGCCTGGAGCAATTCCACAACACTTTTGTCTTATACCAACTTTCCGT
ACCACTTCCTACCCTCGTAAACCGGTTCGTCGACTAGTCCAGTGTGGTGGAATTCTGCAGATACCATGAT
GAACTTCCGTCAGCGGATGGGATGGATTGGAGTGGGATTGTATCTGTTAGCCAGTGCAGCAGCATTTTAC
TATGTTTTTGAAATCAGTGAGACTTACAACAGGCTGGCCTTGGAACACATTCAACAGCACCCTGAGGAGC
CCCTTGAAGGAACCACATGGACACACTCCTTGAAAGCTCAATTACTCTCCTTGCCTTTTTGGGTGTGGAC
AGTTATTTTTCTGGTACCTTACTTACAGATGTTTTTGTTCCTATACTCTTGTACAAGAGCTGATCCCAAA
ACAGTGGGCTACTGTATCATCCCTATATGCTTGGCAGTTATTTGCAATCGCCACCAGGCATTTGTCAAGG
CTTCTAATCAGATCAGCAGACTACAACTGATTGACACGGATTACAAGGATGACGACGATAAGTAAATCCA
GCACAGTGGCGGCCGCTCGACAATCAACCTCTGGATTACAAAATTTGTGAAAGATTGACTGGTATTCTTA
ACTATGTTGCTCCTTTTACGCTATGTGGATACGCTGCTTTAATGCCTTTGTATCATGCTATTGCTTCCCG
TATGGCTTTCATTTTCTCCTCCTTGTATAAATCCTGGTTGCTGTCTCTTTATGAGGAGTTGTGGCCCGTT
GTCAGGCAACGTGGCGTGGTGTGCACTGTGTTTGCTGACGCAACCCCCACTGGTTGGGGCATTGCCACCA
CCTGTCAGCTCCTTTCCGGGACTTTCGCTTTCCCCCTCCCTATTGCCACGGCGGAACTCATCGCCGCCTG
CCTTGCCCGCTGCTGGACAGGGGCTCGGCTGTTGGGCACTGACAATTCCGTGGTGTTGTCGGGGAAGCTG
ACGTCCTTTCCATGGCTGCTCGCCTGTGTTGCCACCTGGATTCTGCGCGGGACGTCCTTCTGCTACGTCC
CTTCGGCCCTCAATCCAGCGGACCTTCCTTCCCGCGGCCTGCTGCCGGCTCTGCGGCCTCTTCCGCGTCT
TCGCCTTCGCCCTCAGACGAGTCGGATCTCCCTTTGGGCCGCCTCCCCGCCTGGAATTCTACCGGGTAGG
GGAGGCGCTTTTCCCAAGGCAGTCTGGAGCATGCGCTTTAGCAGCCCCGCTGGGCACTTGGCGCTACACA
AGTGGCCTCTGGCCTCGCACACATTCCACATCCACCGGTAGGCGCCAACCGGCTCCGTTCTTTGGTGGCC
CCTTCGCGCCACCTTCTACTCCTCCCCTAGTCAGGAAGTTCCCCCCCGCCCCGCAGCTCGCGTCGTGCAG
GACGTGACAAATGGAAGTAGCACGTCTCACTAGTCTCGTGCAGATGGACAGCACCGCTGAGCAATGGAAG
CGGGTAGGCCTTTGGGGCAGCGGCCAATAGCAGCTTTGCTCCTTCGCTTTCTGGGCTCAGAGGCTGGGAA
GGGGTGGGTCCGGGGGCGGGCTCAGGGGCGGGCTCAGGGGCGGGGCGGGCGCCCGAAGGTCCTCCGGAGG
CCCGGCATTCTGCACGCTTCAAAAGCGCACGTCTGCCGCGCTGTTCTCCTCTTCCTCATCTCCGGGCCTT
TCGACCTGCAGCCCAAGCTTACCATGACCGAGTACAAGCCCACGGTGCGCCTCGCCACCCGCGACGACGT
CCCCAGGGCCGTACGCACCCTCGCCGCCGCGTTCGCCGACTACCCCGCCACGCGCCACACCGTCGATCCG
GACCGCCACATCGAGCGGGTCACCGAGCTGCAAGAACTCTTCCTCACGCGCGTCGGGCTCGACATCGGCA
AGGTGTGGGTCGCGGACGACGGCGCCGCGGTGGCGGTCTGGACCACGCCGGAGAGCGTCGAAGCGGGGGC
GGTGTTCGCCGAGATCGGCCCGCGCATGGCCGAGTTGAGCGGTTCCCGGCTGGCCGCGCAGCAACAGATG
GAAGGCCTCCTGGCGCCGCACCGGCCCAAGGAGCCCGCGTGGTTCCTGGCCACCGTCGGCGTCTCGCCCG
ACCACCAGGGCAAGGGTCTGGGCAGCGCCGTCGTGCTCCCCGGAGTGGAGGCGGCCGAGCGCGCCGGGGT
GCCCGCCTTCCTGGAGACCTCCGCGCCCCGCAACCTCCCCTTCTACGAGCGGCTCGGCTTCACCGTCACC
GCCGACGTCGAGGTGCCCGAAGGACCGCGCACCTGGTGCATGACCCGCAAGCCCGGTGCCTGACGCCCGC
CCCACGACCCGCAGCGCCCGACCGAAAGGAGCGCACGACCCCATGCATCTCGAGGGCCCGGTACCTTTAA
GACCAATGACTTACAAGGCAGCTGTAGATCTTAGCCACTTTTTAAAAGAAAAGGGGGGACTGGAAGGGCT
AGCTCACTCCCAACGAAGACAAGATCTGCTTTTTGCTTGTACTGGGTCTCTCTGGTTAGACCAGATCTGA
GCCTGGGAGCTCTCTGGCTAACTAGGGAACCCACTGCTTAAGCCTCAATAAAGCTTGCCTTGAGTGCTTC
AAGTAGTGTGTGCCCGTCTGTTGTGTGACTCTGGTAACTAGAGATCCCTCAGACCCTTTTAGTCAGTGTG
GAAAATCTCTAGCAGTAGTAGTTCATGTCATCTTATTATTCAGTATTTATAACTTGCAAAGAAATGAATA
TCAGAGAGTGAGAGGAACTTGTTTATTGCAGCTTATAATGGTTACAAATAAAGCAATAGCATCACAAATT
TCACAAATAAAGCATTTTTTTCACTGCATTCTAGTTGTGGTTTGTCCAAACTCATCAATGTATCTTATCA
TGTCTGGCTCTAGCTATCCCGCCCCTAACTCCGCCCATCCCGCCCCTAACTCCGCCCAGTTCCGCCCATT
CTCCGCCCCATGGCTGACTAATTTTTTTTATTTATGCAGAGGCCGAGGCCGCCTCGGCCTCTGAGCTATT
CCAGAAGTAGTGAGGAGGCTTTTTTGGAGGCCTAGGGACGTACCCAATTCGCCCTATAGTGAGTCGTATT
ACGCGCGCTCACTGGCCGTCGTTTTACAACGTCGTGACTGGGAAAACCCTGGCGTTACCCAACTTAATCG
CCTTGCAGCACATCCCCCTTTCGCCAGCTGGCGTAATAGCGAAGAGGCCCGCACCGATCGCCCTTCCCAA
CAGTTGCGCAGCCTGAATGGCGAATGGG
[124 nt withheld, positions 6539-6662]
C
[91 nt withheld, positions 6664-6754]
A
[49 nt withheld, positions 6756-6804]
CCTTTGACGTTGGAGTCCACGTTCTTT
[37 nt withheld, positions 6832-6868]
ACCCTATCTCGGTCTATTCTTTTGATTTATAAGGGATTTTGCCGATTTCGGCCTATTGGTTAAAAAATGA
GCTGATTTAACAAAAATTTAACGCGAATTTTAACAAAATATTAACGCTTACAATTTAGGTGGCACTTTTC
GGGGAAATGTGCGCGGAACCCCTATTTGTTTATTTTTCTAAATACATTCAAATATGTATCCGCTCATGAG
ACAATAACCCTGATAAATGCTTCAATAATATTGAAAAAGGAAGAGTATGAGTATTCAACATTTCCGTGTC
GCCCTTATTCCCTTTTTTGCGGCATTTTGCCTTCCTGTTTTTGCTCACCCAGAAACGCTGGTGAAAGTAA
AAGATGCTGAAGATCAGTTGGGTGCACGAGTGGGTTACATCGAACTGGATCTCAACAGCGGTAAGATCCT
TGAGAGTTTTCGCCCCGAAGAACGTTTTCCAATGATGAGCACTTTTAAAGTTCTGCTATGTGGCGCGGTA
TTATCCCGTATTGACGCCGGGCAAGAGCAACTCGGTCGCCGCATACACTATTCTCAGAATGACTTGGTTG
AGTACTCACCAGTCACAGAAAAGCATCTTACGGATGGCATGACAGTAAGAGAATTATGCAGTGCTGCCAT
AACCATGAGTGATAACACTGCGGCCAACTTACTTCTGACAACGATCGGAGGACCGAAGGAGCTAACCGCT
TTTTTGCACAACATGGGGGATCATGTAACTCGCCTTGATCGTTGGGAACCGGAGCTGAATGAAGCCATAC
CAAACGACGAGCGTGACACCACGATGCCTGTAGCAATGGCAACAACGTTGCGCAAACTATTAACTGGCGA
ACTACTTACTCTAGCTTCCCGGCAACAATTAATAGACTGGATGGAGGCGGATAAAGTTGCAGGACCACTT
CTGCGCTCGGCCCTTCCGGCTGGCTGGTTTATTGCTGATAAATCTGGAGCCGGTGAGCGTGGGTCTCGCG
GTATCATTGCAGCACTGGGGCCAGATGGTAAGCCCTCCCGTATCGTAGTTATCTACACGACGGGGAGTCA
GGCAACTATGGATGAACGAAATAGACAGATCGCTGAGATAGGTGCCTCACTGATTAAGCATTGGTAACTG
TCAGACCAAGTTTACTCATATATACTTTAGATTGATTTAAAACTTCATTTTTAATTTAAAAGGATCTAGG
TGAAGATCCTTTTTGATAATCTCATGACCAAAATCCCTTAACGTGAGTTTTCGTTCCACTGAGCGTCAGA
CCCCGTAGAAAAGATCAAAGGATCTTC
